>Addgene plasmid #205640 | LCAPZW | addgene full sequence | sequence record 409380 | Addgene NGS Result
TGGAAGGGCTAATTCACTCCCAAAGAAGACAAGATATCCTTGATCTGTGGATCTACCACACACAAGGCTA
CTTCCCTGATTAGCAGAACTACACACCAGGGCCAGGGGTCAGATATCCACTGACCTTTGGATGGTGCTAC
AAGCTAGTACCAGTTGAGCCAGATAAGGTAGAAGAGGCCAATAAAGGAGAGAACACCAGCTTGTTACACC
CTGTGAGCCTGCATGGGATGGATGACCCGGAGAGAGAAGTGTTAGAGTGGAGGTTTGACAGCCGCCTAGC
ATTTCATCACGTGGCCCGAGAGCTGCATCCGGAGTACTTCAAGAACTGCTGATATCGAGCTTGCTACAAG
GGACTTTCCGCTGGGGACTTTCCAGGGAGGCGTGGCCTGGGCGGGACTGGGGAGTGGCGAGCCCTCAGAT
CCTGCATATAAGCAGCTGCTTTTTGCCTGTACTGGGTCTCTCTGGTTAGACCAGATCTGAGCCTGGGAGC
TCTCTGGCTAACTAGGGAACCCACTGCTTAAGCCTCAATAAAGCTTGCCTTGAGTGCTTCAAGTAGTGTG
TGCCCGTCTGTTGTGTGACTCTGGTAACTAGAGATCCCTCAGACCCTTTTAGTCAGTGTGGAAAATCTCT
AGCAGTGGCGCCCGAACAGGGACTTGAAAGCGAAAGGGAAACCAGAGGAGCTCTCTCGACGCAGGACTCG
GCTTGCTGAAGCGCGCACGGCAAGAGGCGAGGGGCGGCGACTGGTGAGTACGCCAAAAATTTTGACTAGC
GGAGGCTAGAAGGAGAGAGATGGGTGCGAGAGCGTCAGTATTAAGCGGGGGAGAATTAGATCGCGATGGG
AAAAAATTCGGTTAAGGCCAGGGGGAAAGAAAAAATATAAATTAAAACATATAGTATGGGCAAGCAGGGA
GCTAGAACGATTCGCAGTTAATCCTGGCCTGTTAGAAACATCAGAAGGCTGTAGACAAATACTGGGACAG
CTACAACCATCCCTTCAGACAGGATCAGAAGAACTTAGATCATTATATAATACAGTAGCAACCCTCTATT
GTGTGCATCAAAGGATAGAGATAAAAGACACCAAGGAAGCTTTAGACAAGATAGAGGAAGAGCAAAACAA
AAGTAAGACCACCGCACAGCAAGCGGCCGGCCGCTGATCTTCAGACCTGGAGGAGGAGATATGAGGGACA
ATTGGAGAAGTGAATTATATAAATATAAAGTAGTAAAAATTGAACCATTAGGAGTAGCACCCACCAAGGC
AAAGAGAAGAGTGGTGCAGAGAGAAAAAAGAGCAGTGGGAATAGGAGCTTTGTTCCTTGGGTTCTTGGGA
GCAGCAGGAAGCACTATGGGCGCAGCGTCAATGACGCTGACGGTACAGGCCAGACAATTATTGTCTGGTA
TAGTGCAGCAGCAGAACAATTTGCTGAGGGCTATTGAGGCGCAACAGCATCTGTTGCAACTCACAGTCTG
GGGCATCAAGCAGCTCCAGGCAAGAATCCTGGCTGTGGAAAGATACCTAAAGGATCAACAGCTCCTGGGG
ATTTGGGGTTGCTCTGGAAAACTCATTTGCACCACTGCTGTGCCTTGGAATGCTAGTTGGAGTAATAAAT
CTCTGGAACAGATTTGGAATCACACGACCTGGATGGAGTGGGACAGAGAAATTAACAATTACACAAGCTT
AATACACTCCTTAATTGAAGAATCGCAAAACCAGCAAGAAAAGAATGAACAAGAATTATTGGAATTAGAT
AAATGGGCAAGTTTGTGGAATTGGTTTAACATAACAAATTGGCTGTGGTATATAAAATTATTCATAATGA
TAGTAGGAGGCTTGGTAGGTTTAAGAATAGTTTTTGCTGTACTTTCTATAGTGAATAGAGTTAGGCAGGG
ATATTCACCATTATCGTTTCAGACCCACCTCCCAACCCCGAGGGGACCCGACAGGCCCGAAGGAATAGAA
GAAGAAGGTGGAGAGAGAGACAGAGACAGATCCATTCGATTAGTGAACGGATCTCGACGGTATCGCCTTT
AAAAGAAAAGGGGGGATTGGGGGGTACAGTGCAGGGGAAAGAATAGTAGACATAATAGCAACAGACATAC
AAACTAAAGAATTACAAAAACAAATTACAAAAATTCAAAATTTTCGGGTTTATTACAGGGACAGCAGAGA
TCCAGTTTATCGATAAGCTTGGGAGTTCCGCGTTACATAACTTACGGTAAATGGCCCGCCTGGCTGACCG
CCCAACGACCCCCGCCCATTGACGTCAATAATGACGTATGTTCCCATAGTAACGCCAATAGGGACTTTCC
ATTGACGTCAATGGGTGGAGTATTTACGGTAAACTGCCCACTTGGCAGTACATCAAGTGTATCATATGCC
AAGTACGCCCCCTATTGACGTCAATGACGGTAAATGGCCCGCCTGGCATTATGCCCAGTACATGACCTTA
TGGGACTTTCCTACTTGGCAGTACATCTACGTATTAGTCATCGCTATTACCATGGTGATGCGGTTTTGGC
AGTACATCAATGGGCGTGGATAGCGGTTTGACTCACGGGGATTTCCAAGTCTCCACCCCATTGACGTCAA
TGGGAGTTTGTTTTGGCACCAAAATCAACGGGACTTTCCAAAATGTCGTAACAACTCCGCCCCATTGACG
CAAATGGGCGGTAGGCGTGTACGGTGGGAGGTCTATATAAGCAGAGCTCGTTTAGTGAACCGTCAGATCG
CCTGGAGACGCCATCCACGCTGTTTTGACCTCCATAGAAGACACCGACTCTACTAGAGGATCGCTAGCGC
TTCGACTAGGGATAACAGGGTAATTGTTTGAATGAGGCTTCAGTACTTTACAGAATCGTTGCCTGCACAT
CTTGGAAACACTTGCTGGGATTACTTCGACTTCTTAACCCAACAGAAGGCTCGAGAAGGTATATTGCTGT
TGACAGGATCCACATTAACAACTTTAAGTCCAGCAATTTGAGTTAAGGGTGTTGCTCTCAATGATTTCAC
TAATGGTTCAATTTTTAATTTCTTTTCTTCTGGTTCAAAATTCAAGTTTCAAGTGAAAGTGTAATATGCA
CCCATTTCTTTCAATAAATCTTCTAAATAGTCCACTAATGTTTTATTTTGTTTTTTACAAAATCAAGCAG
CCTCTGCTATCAATATAGAACCTTGTATTCCATCTTTATCTCTAGCTGAGTCATCAATTACATATCCATA
ACTTTCTTCATAAGCAAAAACAAAATTTAATCCGTTATCTTCTTCTTTAGCAATTTCTCTACCCATTCAT
TTCAATCCAGTTAAAGTTTTTACAATCTTAACTCCATATTTTTCCTGAGCGATTCTATCACCCAAATCAC
TTGTTACAAAACTTGAATATAGAGCCGGATTTTTTGGAATGCTATTTAAGCGTTTTAGATTTGATAATTT
TCAATCAATTAAAATTGGTCCTGTTTGATTTCCATCTAATCTTACAAAATGACCATCATGTTTTATTGCC
ATTCCAAATCTGTCAGCATCTGGGTCATTCATAATAATAATATCTGCATCATGTTTAATACCATATTCAA
GCGGTATTTTTCATGCAGGATCAAATTCTGGATTTGGATTTACAACATTTTTCAATGTTTCATCTTCAAA
TGCACGATCTTCACCCTCAATAACGTTATATCCTGATTCACGTAATCTTTTTGGGGTAAATTTAGTTCCT
GTTCCATTAACTGCGCTAAAAATAGGGCCCTGCCTCGGACTTCAAGGGGCTAGAATTCGAGCAATTATCT
TGTTTACTAAAACTGAATACCTTGCTATCTCTTTGATACATTTTTACAAAGCTGAATTAAAATGGTATAA
ATTAAATCACTTTTTTCAATTCTACCGGGTAGGGGAGGCGCTTTTCCCAAGGCAGTCTGGAGCATGCGCT
TTAGCAGCCCCGCTGGGCACTTGGCGCTACACAAGTGGCCTCTGGCCTCGCACACATTCCACATCCACCG
GTAGGCGCCAACCGGCTCCGTTCTTTGGTGGCCCCTTCGCGCCACCTTCTACTCCTCCCCTAGTCAGGAA
GTTCCCCCCCGCCCCGCAGCTCGCGTCGTGCAGGACGTGACAAATGGAAGTAGCACGTCTCACTAGTCTC
GTGCAGATGGACAGCACCGCTGAGCAATGGAAGCGGGTAGGCCTTTGGGGCAGCGGCCAATAGCAGCTTT
GCTCCTTCGCTTTCTGGGCTCAGAGGCTGGGAAGGGGTGGGTCCGGGGGCGGGCTCAGGGGCGGGCTCAG
GGGCGGGGCGGGCGCCCGAAGGTCCTCCGGAGGCCCGGCATTCTGCACGCTTCAAAAGCGCACGTCTGCC
GCGCTGTTCTCCTCTTCCTCATCTCCGGGCCTTTCGACCTTTAATTAACCACCATGAGCAAAGGCGAAGA
GCTGTTCACCGGCGTGGTGCCCATCCTGGTGGAGCTGGACGGCGACGTGAACGGCCACAAGTTCAGCGTG
AGCGGCGAGGGCGAGGGCGACGCCACCTACGGCAAGCTGACCCTGAAGTTCATCTGCACCACCGGCAAGC
TGCCCGTGCCCTGGCCCACCCTGGTGACCACCCTGAGCCACGGCGTGCAGTGCTTCAGCCGGTACCCCGA
CCACATGAAGCAGCACGACTTCTTCAAGAGCGCCATGCCCGAGGGCTACGTGCAGGAGCGGACCATCTTC
TTCAAGGACGACGGCAACTACAAGACCCGGGCCGAGGTGAAGTTCGAGGGCGACACCCTGGTGAACCGGA
TCGAGCTGAAGGGCATCGACTTCAAGGAGGACGGCAACATCCTGGGCCACAAGCTGGAGTACAACTTCAA
CAGCCACAACATCTACATCATGGCCGACAAGCAGAAGAACGGCATCAAGGTGAACTTCAAGATCCGGCAC
AACATCGAGGACGGCAGCGTGCAGCTGGCCGACCACTACCAGCAGAACACCCCCATCGGCGACGGCCCCG
TGCTGCTGCCCGACAACCACTACCTGAGCACCCAGAGCGCCCTGAGCAAGGACCCCAACGAGAAGCGGGA
CCACATGGTGCTGCTGGAGTTCCGGACCGCCGCCGGCATCACCCACGGCATGGACGAGCTCTATAAGTAA
GTTTAAACATCAACCTCTGGATTACAAAATTTGTGAAAGATTGACTGGTATTCTTAACTATGTTGCTCCT
TTTACGCTATGTGGATACGCTGCTTTAATGCCTTTGTATCATGCTATTGCTTCCCGTATGGCTTTCATTT
TCTCCTCCTTGTATAAATCCTGGTTGCTGTCTCTTTATGAGGAGTTGTGGCCCGTTGTCAGGCAACGTGG
CGTGGTGTGCACTGTGTTTGCTGACGCAACCCCCACTGGTTGGGGCATTGCCACCACCTGTCAGCTCCTT
TCCGGGACTTTCGCTTTCCCCCTCCCTATTGCCACGGCGGAACTCATCGCCGCCTGCCTTGCCCGCTGCT
GGACAGGGGCTCGGCTGTTGGGCACTGACAATTCCGTGGTGTTGTCGGGGAAGCTGACGTCCTTTCCATG
GCTGCTCGCCTGTGTTGCCACCTGGATTCTGCGCGGGACGTCCTTCTGCTACGTCCCTTCGGCCCTCAAT
CCAGCGGACCTTCCTTCCCGCGGCCTGCTGCCGGCTCTGCGGCCTCTTCCGCGTCTTCGCCTTCGCCCTC
AGACGAGTCGGATCTCCCTTTGGGCCGCCTCCCCGCCTGGCCTGCAGGGGTACCTTTAAGACCAATGACT
TACAAGGCAGCTGTAGATCTTAGCCACTTTTTAAAAGAAAAGAGGGGACTGGAAGGGCTAATTCACTCCC
AACGAAGACAAGATATCCTTGATCTGTGGATCTACCACACACAAGGCTACTTCCCTGATTAGCAGAACTA
CACACCAGGGCCAGGGGTCAGATATCCACTGACCTTTGGATGGTGCTACAAGCTAGTACCAGTTGAGCCA
GATAAGGTAGAAGAGGCCAATAAAGGAGAGAACACCAGCTTGTTACACCCTGTGAGCCTGCATGGGATGG
ATGACCCGGAGAGAGAAGTGTTAGAGTGGAGGTTTGACAGCCGCCTAGCATTTCATCACGTGGCCCGAGA
GCTGCATCCGGAGTACTTCAAGAACTGCTGATATCGAGCTTGCTACAAGGGACTTTCCGCTGGGGACTTT
CCAGGGAGGCGTGGCCTGGGCGGGACTGGGGAGTGGCGAGCCCTCAGATCCTGCATATAAGCAGCTGCTT
TTTGCCTGTACTGGGTCTCTCTGGTTAGACCAGATCTGAGCCTGGGAGCTCTCTGGCTAACTAGGGAACC
CACTGCTTAAGCCTCAATAAAGCTTGCCTTGAGTGCTTCAAGTAGTGTGTGCCCGTCTGTTGTGTGACTC
TGGTAACTAGAGATCCCTCAGACCCTTTTAGTCAGTGTGGAAAATCTCTAGCAGTAGTAGTTCATGTCAT
CTTATTATTCAGTATTTATAACTTGCAAAGAAATGAATATCAGAGAGTGAGAGGCCTTGACATTGCTAGC
GTTTTACCGTCGACCTCTAGCTAGAGCTTGGCGTAATCATGGTCATAGCTGTTTCCTGTGTGAAATTGTT
ATCCGCTCACAATTCCACACAACATACGAGCCGGAAGCATAAAGTGTAAAGCCTGGGGTGCCTAATGAGT
GAGCTAACTCACATTAATTGCGTTGCGCTCACTGCCCGCTTTCCAGTCGGGAAACCTGTCGTGCCAGCTG
CATTAATGAATCGGCCAACGCGCGGGGAGAGGCGGTTTGCGTATTGGGCGCTCTTCCGCTTCCTCGCTCA
CTGACTCGCTGCGCTCGGTCGTTCGGCTGCGGCGAGCGGTATCAGCTCACTCAAAGGCGGTAATACGGTT
ATCCACAGAATCAGGGGATAACGCAGGAAAGAACATGTGAGCAAAAGGCCAGCAAAAGGCCAGGAACCGT
AAAAAGGCCGCGTTGCTGGCGTTTTTCCATAGGCTCCGCCCCCCTGACGAGCATCACAAAAATCGACGCT
CAAGTCAGAGGTGGCGAAACCCGACAGGACTATAAAGATACCAGGCGTTTCCCCCTGGAAGCTCCCTCGT
GCGCTCTCCTGTTCCGACCCTGCCGCTTACCGGATACCTGTCCGCCTTTCTCCCTTCGGGAAGCGTGGCG
CTTTCTCATAGCTCACGCTGTAGGTATCTCAGTTCGGTGTAGGTCGTTCGCTCCAAGCTGGGCTGTGTGC
ACGAACCCCCCGTTCAGCCCGACCGCTGCGCCTTATCCGGTAACTATCGTCTTGAGTCCAACCCGGTAAG
ACACGACTTATCGCCACTGGCAGCAGCCACTGGTAACAGGATTAGCAGAGCGAGGTATGTAGGCGGTGCT
ACAGAGTTCTTGAAGTGGTGGCCTAACTACGGCTACACTAGAAGAACAGTATTTGGTATCTGCGCTCTGC
TGAAGCCAGTTACCTTCGGAAAAAGAGTTGGTAGCTCTTGATCCGGCAAACAAACCACCGCTGGTAGCGG
TGGTTTTTTTGTTTGCAAGCAGCAGATTACGCGCAGAAAAAAAGGATCTCAAGAAGATCCTTTGATCTTT
TCTACGGGGTCTGACGCTCAGTGGAACGAAAACTCACGTTAAGGGATTTTGGTCATGAGATTATCAAAAA
GGATCTTCACCTAGATCCTTTTAAATTAAAAATGAAGTTTTAAATCAATCTAAAGTATATATGAGTAAAC
TTGGTCTGACAGTTACCAATGCTTAATCAGTGAGGCACCTATCTCAGCGATCTGTCTATTTCGTTCATCC
ATAGTTGCCTGACTCCCCGTCGTGTAGATAACTACGATACGGGAGGGCTTACCATCTGGCCCCAGTGCTG
CAATGATACCGCGAGACCCACGCTCACCGGCTCCAGATTTATCAGCAATAAACCAGCCAGCCGGAAGGGC
CGAGCGCAGAAGTGGTCCTGCAACTTTATCCGCCTCCATCCAGTCTATTAATTGTTGCCGGGAAGCTAGA
GTAAGTAGTTCGCCAGTTAATAGTTTGCGCAACGTTGTTGCCATTGCTACAGGCATCGTGGTGTCACGCT
CGTCGTTTGGTATGGCTTCATTCAGCTCCGGTTCCCAACGATCAAGGCGAGTTACATGATCCCCCATGTT
GTGCAAAAAAGCGGTTAGCTCCTTCGGTCCTCCGATCGTTGTCAGAAGTAAGTTGGCCGCAGTGTTATCA
CTCATGGTTATGGCAGCACTGCATAATTCTCTTACTGTCATGCCATCCGTAAGATGCTTTTCTGTGACTG
GTGAGTACTCAACCAAGTCATTCTGAGAATAGTGTATGCGGCGACCGAGTTGCTCTTGCCCGGCGTCAAT
ACGGGATAATACCGCGCCACATAGCAGAACTTTAAAAGTGCTCATCATTGGAAAACGTTCTTCGGGGCGA
AAACTCTCAAGGATCTTACCGCTGTTGAGATCCAGTTCGATGTAACCCACTCGTGCACCCAACTGATCTT
CAGCATCTTTTACTTTCACCAGCGTTTCTGGGTGAGCAAAAACAGGAAGGCAAAATGCCGCAAAAAAGGG
AATAAGGGCGACACGGAAATGTTGAATACTCATACTCTTCCTTTTTCAATATTATTGAAGCATTTATCAG
GGTTATTGTCTCATGAGCGGATACATATTTGAATGTATTTAGAAAAATAAACAAATAGGGGTTCCGCGCA
CATTTCCCCGAAAAGTGCCACCTGACGTCGACGGATCGGGAGATCAACTTGTTTATTGCAGCTTATAATG
GTTACAAATAAAGCAATAGCATCACAAATTTCACAAATAAAGCATTTTTTTCACTGCATTCTAGTTGTGG
TTTGTCCAAACTCATCAATGTATCTTATCATGTCTGGATCAACTGGATAACTCAAGCTAACCAAAATCAT
CCCAAACTTCCCACCCCATACCCTATTACCACTGCCAATTACCTGTGGTTTCATTTACTCTAAACCTGTG
ATTCCTCTGAATTATTTTCATTTTAAAGAAATTGTATTTGTTAAATATGTACTACAAACTTAGTAGT
Features (pLannotate 1.2.2; 23 found; start..end, strand, type, name):
    377..634     +  LTR            5' LTR (truncated): truncated 5' long terminal repeat (LTR) from HIV-1
    681..806     +  misc_feature   HIV-1 Ψ: packaging signal of human immunodeficiency virus type 1
    790..1128    +  CDS            HIV-1 gag (fragment): gag protein from human immunodeficiency virus 1; gag
   1303..1536    +  misc_feature   RRE: The Rev response element (RRE) of HIV-1 allows for Rev-dependent mRNA export from the nucleus to the cytoplasm.
   1913..2013    +  CDS            Rev (fragment): human immunodeficiency virus 1 (HIV-1) Rev protein; rev; enhances nuclear export of unspliced and incompletely spliced viral mRNAs
   2028..2143    +  misc_feature   cPPT/CTS: central polypurine tract and central termination sequence of HIV-1 (lacking the first T)
   2201..2504    +  enhancer       CMV enhancer: human cytomegalovirus immediate early enhancer
   2505..2708    +  promoter       CMV promoter: human cytomegalovirus (CMV) immediate early promoter
   3740..3863    +  ncRNA          3' miR-30a: sequence downstream of the 71-nt precursor of the human miR-30a microRNA (Zeng et al., 2002) miRNA
   3877..4376    +  promoter       PGK promoter: mouse phosphoglycerate kinase 1 promoter
   4394..5107    +  CDS            Azurite: Azurite is a basic (constitutively fluorescent) blue fluorescent protein published in 2006, derived from Aequorea victoria. It is reported to be a rapidly-maturing weak dimer with low acid sensitivity.
   5119..5706    +  misc_feature   WPRE: woodchuck hepatitis virus posttranscriptional regulatory element
   5720..6118    +  CDS            nef (fragment): NEF_HV1BR - Experimental evidence at protein level: Swiss-Prot protein existence level 1. Extracellular Nef protein targets CD4(+) T-lymphocytes for apoptosis by interacting with CXCR4 surface receptors (PubMed:14990729). From Human immunodeficiency virus type 1 group M subtype B (isolate BRU/LAI) (HIV-1).
   6166..6423    +  LTR            5' LTR (truncated): truncated 5' long terminal repeat (LTR) from HIV-1
   6576..6592    -  protein_bind   lac operator: The lac repressor binds to the lac operator to inhibit transcription in E. coli. This inhibition can be relieved by adding lactose or isopropyl-β-D-thiogalactopyranoside (IPTG). lac repressor encoded by lacI
   6600..6630    -  promoter       lac promoter: promoter for the E. coli lac operon
   6645..6666    -  protein_bind   CAP binding site: CAP binding activates transcription in the presence of cAMP. E. coli catabolite activator protein
   6679..6771    -  CDS            lacI (fragment): lac repressor; lacI; The lac repressor binds to the lac operator to inhibit transcription in E. coli. This inhibition can be relieved by adding lactose or isopropyl-β-D-thiogalactopyranoside (IPTG).
   6954..7542    -  rep_origin     ori: high-copy-number ColE1/pMB1/pBR322/pUC origin of replication
   7713..8573    -  CDS            AmpR: β-lactamase; bla; confers resistance to ampicillin, carbenicillin, and related antibiotics
   8574..8678    -  promoter       AmpR promoter: bla
   8726..8860    +  polyA_signal   SV40 poly(A) signal: SV40 polyadenylation signal
   9027..329     +  CDS            nef (fragment) (across the origin): NEF_HV1BR - Experimental evidence at protein level: Swiss-Prot protein existence level 1. Extracellular Nef protein targets CD4(+) T-lymphocytes for apoptosis by interacting with CXCR4 surface receptors (PubMed:14990729). From Human immunodeficiency virus type 1 group M subtype B (isolate BRU/LAI) (HIV-1).
