[The description below was written by a language model from this plasmid's Addgene catalogue record and pLannotate feature annotations shown in this document.]
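Description:
LCAPZW is a lentiviral shRNAmir backbone built on pLVX-Puro and intended for RNA interference experiments in which knockdown-carrying cells are marked by a blue fluorescent reporter. It is maintained in E. coli through a high-copy ColE1/pUC-type origin with ampicillin selection (AmpR, β-lactamase). The HIV-1-derived transfer cassette is bounded by two long terminal repeats (both annotated as truncated LTRs, with adjacent nef-derived fragments) and contains the Ψ packaging signal with a partial gag sequence, the Rev response element for Rev-dependent nuclear export of the genomic RNA, and the cPPT/CTS element that aids nuclear import in transduced cells. Residual lac promoter/operator sequences and an SV40 poly(A) signal sit in the bacterial backbone.

The payload comprises two transcription units. A human CMV enhancer/promoter drives the synthetic miR-AB insert, a microRNA-based shRNA scaffold. The feature table identifies 3' miR-30a flanking sequence at its downstream end, but roughly a kilobase between the CMV promoter and that element is unannotated, so the record does not state what else lies in this region or how a hairpin is inserted. The catalogue lists BamHI and ApaI as the sites used to clone the insert. Downstream, a mouse PGK promoter expresses Azurite, a blue fluorescent protein derived from Aequorea victoria, followed by a WPRE to enhance transcript stability and expression. No puromycin resistance gene is annotated despite the parental backbone's name, so Azurite appears to take the position of the selectable marker. The associated publication presents miR-AB as a viral toolkit for multicolor-barcoded multiplex RNAi at the single-cell level, in which this construct supplies the Azurite color.
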