Addgene plasmid #205640: LCAPZW
Purpose: shRNAmir backbone for RNA interference, with Azurite reporter
Depositing lab: Dapeng Wang. Depositing organization: Shandong Medical and Pharmaceutical University. Publication: miR-AB, a miRNA-based shRNA viral toolkit for multicolor-barcoded multiplex RNAi at a single-cell level. Wang D, Xiu J, Zhao J, Luo J. EMBO Rep. 2022 Apr 5;23(4):e53691. doi: 10.15252/embr.202153691. Epub 2022 Feb 24. PubMed 35201651.
Backbone
  Vector backbone: pLVX-Puro
  Backbone manufacturer: Clontech
  Vector type: Lentiviral
Growth in bacteria
  Bacterial resistance: Ampicillin, 100 μg/mL
  Growth temperature: 37°C
  Growth strain: NEB Stable
  Copy number: High Copy
Gene/Insert
  Gene/Insert name: miR-AB
  Species: Synthetic
  Promoter: hCMV
  Cloning method: Restriction Enzyme; 5′ cloning site BamHI (unknown if destroyed); 3′ cloning site ApaI (unknown if destroyed)
  Sequencing primers: 3′ PGK Reverse: GCCAGAGGCCACTTGTGTAG
Terms and licenses: Academic/Nonprofit Terms; Industry Terms: Not Available to Industry
How to cite: LCAPZW was a gift from Dapeng Wang (Addgene plasmid # 205640 ; http://n2t.net/addgene:205640 ; RRID:Addgene_205640)
